>Addgene plasmid #129089 | co luxE pcDNA3.1(+) | addgene full sequence | sequence record 252847 | Addgene NGS Result
GACGGATCGGGAGATCTCCCGATCCCCTATGGTGCACTCTCAGTACAATCTGCTCTGATGCCGCATAGTT
AAGCCAGTATCTGCTCCCTGCTTGTGTGTTGGAGGTCGCTGAGTAGTGCGCGAGCAAAATTTAAGCTACA
ACAAGGCAAGGCTTGACCGACAATTGCATGAAGAATCTGCTTAGGGTTAGGCGTTTTGCGCTGCTTCGCG
ATGTACGGGCCAGATATACGCGTTGACATTGATTATTGACTAGTTATTAATAGTAATCAATTACGGGGTC
ATTAGTTCATAGCCCATATATGGAGTTCCGCGTTACATAACTTACGGTAAATGGCCCGCCTGGCTGACCG
CCCAACGACCCCCGCCCATTGACGTCAATAATGACGTATGTTCCCATAGTAACGCCAATAGGGACTTTCC
ATTGACGTCAATGGGTGGAGTATTTACGGTAAACTGCCCACTTGGCAGTACATCAAGTGTATCATATGCC
AAGTACGCCCCCTATTGACGTCAATGACGGTAAATGGCCCGCCTGGCATTATGCCCAGTACATGACCTTA
TGGGACTTTCCTACTTGGCAGTACATCTACGTATTAGTCATCGCTATTACCATGGTGATGCGGTTTTGGC
AGTACATCAATGGGCGTGGATAGCGGTTTGACTCACGGGGATTTCCAAGTCTCCACCCCATTGACGTCAA
TGGGAGTTTGTTTTGGCACCAAAATCAACGGGACTTTCCAAAATGTCGTAACAACTCCGCCCCATTGACG
CAAATGGGCGGTAGGCGTGTACGGTGGGAGGTCTATATAAGCAGAGCTCTCTGGCTAACTAGAGAACCCA
CTGCTTACTGGCTTATCGAAATTAATACGACTCACTATAGGGAGACCCAAGCTGGCTAGCGTTTAAACTT
AAGCTTGGTACCGAGCTCGGATCCATGACCAGCTACGTGGACAAGCAGGAGATCACCGCCAGCAGCGAGA
TCGACGACCTGATCTTCAGCAGCGACCCCCTGGTGTGGAGCTACGACGAGCAGGAGAAGATCCGCAAGAA
GCTGGTGCTGGACGCCTTCCGCAACCACTACAAGCACTGCCGCGAGTACCGCCACTACTGCCAGGCCCAC
AAGGTGGACGACAACATCACCGAGATCGACGACATCCCCGTGTTCCCCACCAGCGTGTTCAAGTTCACCC
GCCTGCTGACCAGCCAGGAGAACGAGATCGAGAGCTGGTTCACCAGCAGCGGCACCAACGGCCTGAAGAG
CCAGGTGGCCCGCGACCGCCTGAGCATCGAGCGCCTGCTGGGCAGCGTGAGCTACGGCATGAAGTACGTG
GGCAGCTGGTTCGACCACCAGATCGAGCTGGTGAACCTGGGTCCCGACCGCTTCAACGCCCACAACATCT
GGTTCAAGTACGTGATGAGCCTGGTGGAGCTGCTGTACCCCACCACCTTCACCGTGACCGAGGAGCGCAT
CGACTTCGTGAAGACCCTGAACAGCCTGGAGCGCATCAAGAACCAGGGCAAGGACCTGTGCCTGATCGGC
AGCCCCTACTTCATCTACCTGCTGTGCCACTACATGAAGGACAAGAAGATCAGCTTCAGCGGCGACAAGA
GCCTGTACATCATCACCGGCGGCGGCTGGAAGAGCTACGAGAAGGAGAGCCTGAAGCGCGACGACTTCAA
CCACCTGCTGTTCGACACCTTCAACCTGAGCGACATCAGCCAGATCCGCGACATCTTCAACCAGGTGGAG
CTGAACACCTGCTTCTTCGAGGACGAGATGCAGCGCAAGCACGTGCCCCCCTGGGTGTACGCCCGCGCCC
TGGACCCCGAGACCCTGAAGCCCGTGCCCGACGGCACCCCCGGCCTGATGAGCTACATGGACGCCAGCGC
CACCAGCTACCCCGCCTTCATCGTGACCGACGACGTGGGCATCATCAGCCGCGAGTACGGCAAGTACCCC
GGCGTGCTGGTGGAGATCCTGCGCCGCGTGAACACCCGCACCCAGAAGGGCTGCGCCCTGAGCCTGACCG
AGGCCTTCGACAGCTGACTCGAGTCTAGAGGGCCCGTTTAAACCCGCTGATCAGCCTCGACTGTGCCTTC
TAGTTGCCAGCCATCTGTTGTTTGCCCCTCCCCCGTGCCTTCCTTGACCCTGGAAGGTGCCACTCCCACT
GTCCTTTCCTAATAAAATGAGGAAATTGCATCGCATTGTCTGAGTAGGTGTCATTCTATTCTGGGGGGTG
GGGTGGGGCAGGACAGCAAGGGGGAGGATTGGGAAGACAATAGCAGGCATGCTGGGGATGCGGTGGGCTC
TATGGCTTCTGAGGCGGAAAGAACCAGCTGGGGCTCTAGGGGGTATCCCC
[124 nt withheld, positions 2361-2484]
C
[91 nt withheld, positions 2486-2576]
A
[49 nt withheld, positions 2578-2626]
CCTTTGACGTTGGAGTCCACGTTCTTT
[37 nt withheld, positions 2654-2690]
ACCCTATCTCGGTCTATTCTTTTGATTTATAAGGGATTTTGCCGATTTCGGCCTATTGGTTAAAAAATGA
GCTGATTTAACAAAAATTTAACGCGAATTAATTCTGTGGAATGTGTGTCAGTTAGGGTGTGGAAAGTCCC
CAGGCTCCCCAGCAGGCAGAAGTATGCAAAGCATGCATCTCAATTAGTCAGCAACCAGGTGTGGAAAGTC
CCCAGGCTCCCCAGCAGGCAGAAGTATGCAAAGCATGCATCTCAATTAGTCAGCAACCATAGTCCCGCCC
CTAACTCCGCCCATCCCGCCCCTAACTCCGCCCAGTTCCGCCCATTCTCCGCCCCATGGCTGACTAATTT
TTTTTATTTATGCAGAGGCCGAGGCCGCCTCTGCCTCTGAGCTATTCCAGAAGTAGTGAGGAGGCTTTTT
TGGAGGCCTAGGCTTTTGCAAAAAGCTCCCGGGAGCTTGTATATCCATTTTCGGATCTGATCAAGAGACA
GGATGAGGATCGTTTCGCATGATTGAACAAGATGGATTGCACGCAGGTTCTCCGGCCGCTTGGGTGGAGA
GGCTATTCGGCTATGACTGGGCACAACAGACAATCGGCTGCTCTGATGCCGCCGTGTTCCGGCTGTCAGC
GCAGGGGCGCCCGGTTCTTTTTGTCAAGACCGACCTGTCCGGTGCCCTGAATGAACTGCAGGACGAGGCA
GCGCGGCTATCGTGGCTGGCCACGACGGGCGTTCCTTGCGCAGCTGTGCTCGACGTTGTCACTGAAGCGG
GAAGGGACTGGCTGCTATTGGGCGAAGTGCCGGGGCAGGATCTCCTGTCATCTCACCTTGCTCCTGCCGA
GAAAGTATCCATCATGGCTGATGCAATGCGGCGGCTGCATACGCTTGATCCGGCTACCTGCCCATTCGAC
CACCAAGCGAAACATCGCATCGAGCGAGCACGTACTCGGATGGAAGCCGGTCTTGTCGATCAGGATGATC
TGGACGAAGAGCATCAGGGGCTCGCGCCAGCCGAACTGTTCGCCAGGCTCAAGGCGCGCATGCCCGACGG
CGAGGATCTCGTCGTGACCCATGGCGATGCCTGCTTGCCGAATATCATGGTGGAAAATGGCCGCTTTTCT
GGATTCATCGACTGTGGCCGGCTGGGTGTGGCGGACCGCTATCAGGACATAGCGTTGGCTACCCGTGATA
TTGCTGAAGAGCTTGGCGGCGAATGGGCTGACCGCTTCCTCGTGCTTTACGGTATCGCCGCTCCCGATTC
GCAGCGCATCGCCTTCTATCGCCTTCTTGACGAGTTCTTCTGAGCGGGACTCTGGGGTTCGAAATGACCG
ACCAAGCGACGCCCAACCTGCCATCACGAGATTTCGATTCCACCGCCGCCTTCTATGAAAGGTTGGGCTT
CGGAATCGTTTTCCGGGACGCCGGCTGGATGATCCTCCAGCGCGGGGATCTCATGCTGGAGTTCTTCGCC
CACCCCAACTTGTTTATTGCAGCTTATAATGGTTACAAATAAAGCAATAGCATCACAAATTTCACAAATA
AAGCATTTTTTTCACTGCATTCTAGTTGTGGTTTGTCCAAACTCATCAATGTATCTTATCATGTCTGTAT
ACCGTCGACCTCTAGCTAGAGCTTGGCGTAATCATGGTCATAGCTGTTTCCTGTGTGAAATTGTTATCCG
CTCACAATTCCACACAACATACGAGCCGGAAGCATAAAGTGTAAAGCCTGGGGTGCCTAATGAGTGAGCT
AACTCACATTAATTGCGTTGCGCTCACTGCCCGCTTTCCAGTCGGGAAACCTGTCGTGCCAGCTGCATTA
ATGAATCGGCCAACGCGCGGGGAGAGGCGGTTTGCGTATTGGGCGCTCTTCCGCTTCCTCGCTCACTGAC
TCGCTGCGCTCGGTCGTTCGGCTGCGGCGAGCGGTATCAGCTCACTCAAAGGCGGTAATACGGTTATCCA
CAGAATCAGGGGATAACGCAGGAAAGAACATGTGAGCAAAAGGCCAGCAAAAGGCCAGGAACCGTAAAAA
GGCCGCGTTGCTGGCGTTTTTCCATAGGCTCCGCCCCCCTGACGAGCATCACAAAAATCGACGCTCAAGT
CAGAGGTGGCGAAACCCGACAGGACTATAAAGATACCAGGCGTTTCCCCCTGGAAGCTCCCTCGTGCGCT
CTCCTGTTCCGACCCTGCCGCTTACCGGATACCTGTCCGCCTTTCTCCCTTCGGGAAGCGTGGCGCTTTC
TCATAGCTCACGCTGTAGGTATCTCAGTTCGGTGTAGGTCGTTCGCTCCAAGCTGGGCTGTGTGCACGAA
CCCCCCGTTCAGCCCGACCGCTGCGCCTTATCCGGTAACTATCGTCTTGAGTCCAACCCGGTAAGACACG
ACTTATCGCCACTGGCAGCAGCCACTGGTAACAGGATTAGCAGAGCGAGGTATGTAGGCGGTGCTACAGA
GTTCTTGAAGTGGTGGCCTAACTACGGCTACACTAGAAGAACAGTATTTGGTATCTGCGCTCTGCTGAAG
CCAGTTACCTTCGGAAAAAGAGTTGGTAGCTCTTGATCCGGCAAACAAACCACCGCTGGTAGCGGTTTTT
TTGTTTGCAAGCAGCAGATTACGCGCAGAAAAAAAGGATCTCAAGAAGATCCTTTGATCTTTTCTACGGG
GTCTGACGCTCAGTGGAACGAAAACTCACGTTAAGGGATTTTGGTCATGAGATTATCAAAAAGGATCTTC
ACCTAGATCCTTTTAAATTAAAAATGAAGTTTTAAATCAATCTAAAGTATATATGAGTAAACTTGGTCTG
ACAGTTACCAATGCTTAATCAGTGAGGCACCTATCTCAGCGATCTGTCTATTTCGTTCATCCATAGTTGC
CTGACTCCCCGTCGTGTAGATAACTACGATACGGGAGGGCTTACCATCTGGCCCCAGTGCTGCAATGATA
CCGCGAGACCCACGCTCACCGGCTCCAGATTTATCAGCAATAAACCAGCCAGCCGGAAGGGCCGAGCGCA
GAAGTGGTCCTGCAACTTTATCCGCCTCCATCCAGTCTATTAATTGTTGCCGGGAAGCTAGAGTAAGTAG
TTCGCCAGTTAATAGTTTGCGCAACGTTGTTGCCATTGCTACAGGCATCGTGGTGTCACGCTCGTCGTTT
GGTATGGCTTCATTCAGCTCCGGTTCCCAACGATCAAGGCGAGTTACATGATCCCCCATGTTGTGCAAAA
AAGCGGTTAGCTCCTTCGGTCCTCCGATCGTTGTCAGAAGTAAGTTGGCCGCAGTGTTATCACTCATGGT
TATGGCAGCACTGCATAATTCTCTTACTGTCATGCCATCCGTAAGATGCTTTTCTGTGACTGGTGAGTAC
TCAACCAAGTCATTCTGAGAATAGTGTATGCGGCGACCGAGTTGCTCTTGCCCGGCGTCAATACGGGATA
ATACCGCGCCACATAGCAGAACTTTAAAAGTGCTCATCATTGGAAAACGTTCTTCGGGGCGAAAACTCTC
AAGGATCTTACCGCTGTTGAGATCCAGTTCGATGTAACCCACTCGTGCACCCAACTGATCTTCAGCATCT
TTTACTTTCACCAGCGTTTCTGGGTGAGCAAAAACAGGAAGGCAAAATGCCGCAAAAAAGGGAATAAGGG
CGACACGGAAATGTTGAATACTCATACTCTTCCTTTTTCAATATTATTGAAGCATTTATCAGGGTTATTG
TCTCATGAGCGGATACATATTTGAATGTATTTAGAAAAATAAACAAATAGGGGTTCCGCGCACATTTCCC
CGAAAAGTGCCACCTGACGTC
Features (pLannotate 1.2.2; 20 found; start..end, strand, type, name):
     28..80      -  misc_feature   bom (fragment): basis of mobility region from pBR322
    235..614     +  enhancer       CMV enhancer: human cytomegalovirus immediate early enhancer
    615..818     +  promoter       CMV promoter: human cytomegalovirus (CMV) immediate early promoter
    814..847     +  LTR            5' LTR (truncated) (fragment): truncated 5' long terminal repeat (LTR) from HIV-1
    863..881     +  promoter       T7 promoter: promoter for bacteriophage T7 RNA polymerase
    938..2026    +  CDS            luxE: LUXE_ALIFS - Protein inferred from homology: Swiss-Prot protein existence level 3. Acyl-protein synthetase activates tetradecanoic acid. It is a component of the fatty acid reductase complex responsible for converting tetradecanoic acid to the aldehyde which serves as substrate in the luciferase-catalyzed reaction. From Aliivibrio fischeri (Vibrio fischeri).
   2091..2315    +  polyA_signal   bGH poly(A) signal: bovine growth hormone polyadenylation signal
   2319..2340    +  promoter       SV40 promoter (fragment): SV40 enhancer and early promoter
   2361..2789    +  rep_origin     f1 ori (sequence partly withheld): f1 bacteriophage origin of replication; arrow indicates direction of (+) strand synthesis
   2803..3132    +  promoter       SV40 promoter: SV40 enhancer and early promoter
   3199..3990    +  CDS            neo: KKA2_KLEPN - Also known as kan, nptII. Experimental evidence at protein level: Swiss-Prot protein existence level 1. Resistance to kanamycin, neomycin, paromomycin, ribostamycin, butirosin and gentamicin B. From Klebsiella pneumoniae.
   4014..4172    +  CDS            ble (fragment): BLE_KLEPN - Experimental evidence at protein level: Swiss-Prot protein existence level 1. Binding protein with a strong affinity to the bleomycin family of antibiotics. Binds to CL990; an antimitotic-antibiotic compound. From Klebsiella pneumoniae.
   4167..4288    +  polyA_signal   SV40 poly(A) signal: SV40 polyadenylation signal
   4361..4377    -  protein_bind   lac operator: The lac repressor binds to the lac operator to inhibit transcription in E. coli. This inhibition can be relieved by adding lactose or isopropyl-β-D-thiogalactopyranoside (IPTG). lac repressor encoded by lacI
   4385..4415    -  promoter       lac promoter: promoter for the E. coli lac operon
   4430..4451    -  protein_bind   CAP binding site: CAP binding activates transcription in the presence of cAMP. E. coli catabolite activator protein
   4464..4556    -  CDS            lacI (fragment): lac repressor; lacI; The lac repressor binds to the lac operator to inhibit transcription in E. coli. This inhibition can be relieved by adding lactose or isopropyl-β-D-thiogalactopyranoside (IPTG).
   4739..5324    -  rep_origin     ori: high-copy-number ColE1/pMB1/pBR322/pUC origin of replication
   5495..6355    -  CDS            AmpR: β-lactamase; bla; confers resistance to ampicillin, carbenicillin, and related antibiotics
   6356..6460    -  promoter       AmpR promoter: bla
