[The description below was written by a language model from this plasmid's Addgene catalogue record and pLannotate feature annotations shown in this document.]
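Description:
co luxE pcDNA3.1(+) is a 6,491 bp mammalian expression plasmid built on the pcDNA3.1(+) backbone and carrying a synthetic, codon-optimized version of the bacterial luxE gene. It is propagated in E. coli through a high-copy ColE1/pUC-type origin with ampicillin selection from the β-lactamase gene and its own promoter. An f1 phage origin is also present. For selection in mammalian cells, an SV40 enhancer/early promoter drives the neomycin phosphotransferase gene, which is terminated by an SV40 polyadenylation signal and confers G418 resistance. Several short fragment annotations (bom, a truncated HIV-1 LTR, ble, lacI and the lac promoter/operator region) appear to be backbone remnants or incidental similarity matches and are not functional parts of the payload.

The roughly 1.1 kb insert was cloned between BamHI and XhoI sites, both retained. It lies downstream of the human cytomegalovirus immediate early enhancer and promoter and upstream of the bovine growth hormone polyadenylation signal, giving strong constitutive expression in transfected mammalian cells. A T7 promoter sits between the CMV promoter and the coding sequence. The feature table matches the open reading frame to LuxE of Aliivibrio fischeri by homology. LuxE is the acyl-protein synthetase that activates tetradecanoic acid within the fatty acid reductase complex. That complex produces the long-chain aldehyde used as substrate by bacterial luciferase. No epitope tag or fused reporter is annotated. The associated publication concerns autonomous bioluminescence imaging of single mammalian cells with the bacterial bioluminescence system. This plasmid on its own supplies only the luxE component, so it is presumably intended for use together with constructs encoding the other lux genes.
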