Addgene plasmid #129089: co luxE pcDNA3.1(+)
Purpose: Expression of luxE in mammalian cells
Depositing lab: Stefan Hell. Depositing organization: Max Planck Institute for Multidisciplinary Sciences. Publication: Autonomous bioluminescence imaging of single mammalian cells with the bacterial bioluminescence system. Gregor C, Pape JK, Gwosch KC, Gilat T, Sahl SJ, Hell SW. Proc Natl Acad Sci U S A. 2019 Dec 2. pii: 1913616116. doi: 10.1073/pnas.1913616116. PubMed 31792180.
Backbone
  Vector backbone: pcDNA3.1(+)
  Backbone size w/o insert (bp): 5378
  Total vector size (bp): 6491
  Vector type: Mammalian Expression
  Selectable markers: Neomycin (select with G418)
Growth in bacteria
  Bacterial resistance: Ampicillin, 100 μg/mL
  Growth temperature: 37°C
  Growth strain: DH5alpha
  Copy number: High Copy
Gene/Insert
  Gene/Insert name: co luxE (alt name: codon-optimized luxE)
  Species: Synthetic
  Insert size (bp): 1113
  Promoter: CMV
  Cloning method: Restriction Enzyme; 5′ cloning site BamHI (not destroyed); 3′ cloning site XhoI (not destroyed)
  Sequencing primers: 5′ TGACGCAAATGGGCGGTA; 3′ GAAAGGACAGTGGGAGTGGCA
Terms and licenses: Academic/Nonprofit Terms; Industry Terms: Not Available to Industry
How to cite: co luxE pcDNA3.1(+) was a gift from Stefan Hell (Addgene plasmid # 129089 ; http://n2t.net/addgene:129089 ; RRID:Addgene_129089)
